Addgene plasmid #206082: Cav2.2 HA EIVA (E1658A) pCAGGS
Purpose: expression of rabbit Cav2.2 calcium channel with an exofacial double HA tag in domain II and a mutation in the P loop of Domain IV which reduces trafficking to the cell surface
Depositing lab: Annette Dolphin. Depositing organization: University College London. Publication: Disruption of the Key Ca(2+) Binding Site in the Selectivity Filter of Neuronal Voltage-Gated Calcium Channels Inhibits Channel Trafficking. Meyer JO, Dahimene S, Page KM, Ferron L, Kadurin I, Ellaway JIJ, Zhao P, Patel T, Rothwell SW, Lin P, Pratt WS, Dolphin AC. Cell Rep. 2019 Oct 1;29(1):22-33.e5. doi: 10.1016/j.celrep.2019.08.079. PubMed 31577951.
Backbone
  Vector backbone: pCAGGS
  Backbone manufacturer: PMID 11397804
  Backbone size w/o insert (bp): 4890
  Vector type: Mammalian Expression
Growth in bacteria
  Bacterial resistance: Ampicillin, 100 μg/mL
  Growth temperature: 37°C
  Growth strain: DH5alpha
  Copy number: High Copy
Gene/Insert
  Gene/Insert name: cacna1b (alt name: Cav2.2 alpha1B)
  Species: O. cuniculus (rabbit)
  Insert size (bp): 7160
  Mutation: E1658A
  Entrez Gene: CACNA1B
  Promoter: CMV/B-actin
  Cloning method: Restriction Enzyme; 5′ cloning site unknown (unknown if destroyed)
  Sequencing primers: 5′ CTCTGCTAACCATGTTCATGC; 3′ CTGATAGGCAGCCTGCACCTG
Resource information
  A portion of this plasmid was derived from a plasmid made by: Yasuo Mori
Terms and licenses: Academic/Nonprofit Terms; Industry Terms: Not Available to Industry
Depositor comments: 5' end of Cav2.2 DNA is very GC rich
How to cite: Cav2.2 HA EIVA (E1658A) pCAGGS was a gift from Annette Dolphin (Addgene plasmid # 206082 ; http://n2t.net/addgene:206082 ; RRID:Addgene_206082)
