[The description below was written by a language model from this plasmid's Addgene catalogue record and pLannotate feature annotations shown in this document.]
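Description:
Cav2.2 HA EIVA (E1658A) pCAGGS is a mammalian expression plasmid of about 12 kb built on the pCAGGS backbone. It carries the rabbit CACNA1B cDNA, which encodes the Cav2.2 (alpha1B) pore-forming subunit of the N-type, high-voltage-activated calcium channel. In bacteria it replicates from a high-copy ColE1/pUC-type origin and is selected with ampicillin through the bla gene and its own promoter. The backbone also contains an SV40 origin of replication, which can support episomal amplification in cells that supply large T antigen. Small lac promoter/operator and lacI remnants are also annotated, but these are cloning-vector leftovers with no role in expression.

The channel coding sequence, roughly 7.1 kb, is driven by the composite CAG arrangement: the CMV immediate-early enhancer, the chicken β-actin promoter and a chimeric β-actin/β-globin intron. This combination gives strong constitutive transcription in many mammalian cell types. Transcripts terminate at the rabbit β-globin polyadenylation signal, and the short HBB-like fragment annotated just upstream of it is most likely part of that β-globin 3′ region rather than an expressed element.

According to the record, the channel carries a double HA epitope in an extracellular position in domain II. This tag is not separately annotated in the feature table. Its exofacial position allows surface-exposed channels to be labelled without permeabilising the cell. The E1658A substitution lies in the P loop of domain IV and removes a selectivity-filter glutamate that contributes to the key calcium-binding site, and the record states that it reduces trafficking to the cell surface. The construct is therefore suited to studying how pore integrity influences Cav2.2 surface expression. The depositor notes that the 5′ end of the cDNA is very GC rich.
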