Features (pLannotate 1.2.2; 19 found; start..end, strand, type, name):
      1..380     +  enhancer       CMV enhancer: human cytomegalovirus immediate early enhancer
    382..657     +  promoter       chicken β-actin promoter: No description available
    658..1639    +  intron         chimeric intron: chimera between introns from chicken β-actin and rabbit β-globin
   1671..1696    +  intron         β-globin intron (fragment): intron from rabbit β-globin gene
   1757..1782    -  misc_feature   MCS (fragment): pBluescript multiple cloning site
   1792..8874    +  CDS            CACNA1B: CAC1B_RABIT - Also known as CACH5, CACNL1A5. Experimental evidence at protein level: Swiss-Prot protein existence level 1. Voltage-sensitive calcium channels (VSCC) mediate the entry of calcium ions into excitable cells and are also involved in a variety of calcium-dependent processes, including muscle contraction, hormone or neurotransmitter release, gene expression, cell motility, cell division and cell death. The isoform alpha-1B gives rise to N-type calcium currents. N-type calcium channels belong to the 'high-voltage activated' (HVA) group and are specifically blocked by omega-conotoxin-
   8943..9020    +  CDS            HBB (fragment): HBB_PONPY - Experimental evidence at transcript level: Swiss-Prot protein existence level 2. Involved in oxygen transport from the lung to the various peripheral tissues. From Pongo pygmaeus (Bornean orangutan).
   9091..9146    +  polyA_signal   β-globin poly(A) signal: rabbit β-globin polyadenylation signal (Gil and Proudfoot, 1987)
   9529..9551    -  protein_bind   lac operator (fragment): The lac repressor binds to the lac operator to inhibit transcription in E. coli. This inhibition can be relieved by adding lactose or isopropyl-β-D-thiogalactopyranoside (IPTG). lac repressor encoded by lacI
   9555..9585    -  promoter       lac promoter: promoter for the E. coli lac operon
   9600..9621    -  protein_bind   CAP binding site: CAP binding activates transcription in the presence of cAMP. E. coli catabolite activator protein
   9634..9673    -  CDS            lacI (fragment): lac repressor; lacI; The lac repressor binds to the lac operator to inhibit transcription in E. coli. This inhibition can be relieved by adding lactose or isopropyl-β-D-thiogalactopyranoside (IPTG).
   9680..9702    +  promoter       SV40 promoter (fragment): SV40 enhancer and early promoter
   9726..9861    +  rep_origin     SV40 ori: SV40 origin of replication
   9881..10015   +  polyA_signal   SV40 poly(A) signal: SV40 polyadenylation signal
  10017..10071   -  CDS            lacI (fragment): lac repressor; lacI; The lac repressor binds to the lac operator to inhibit transcription in E. coli. This inhibition can be relieved by adding lactose or isopropyl-β-D-thiogalactopyranoside (IPTG).
  10254..10842   -  rep_origin     ori: high-copy-number ColE1/pMB1/pBR322/pUC origin of replication
  11013..11873   -  CDS            AmpR: β-lactamase; bla; confers resistance to ampicillin, carbenicillin, and related antibiotics
  11874..11978   -  promoter       AmpR promoter: bla
>Addgene plasmid #206082 | Cav2.2 HA EIVA (E1658A) pCAGGS | addgene full sequence | sequence record 411174 | Addgene NGS Result
GACATTGATTATTGACTAGTTATTAATAGTAATCAATTACGGGGTCATTAGTTCATAGCCCATATATGGA
GTTCCGCGTTACATAACTTACGGTAAATGGCCCGCCTGGCTGACCGCCCAACGACCCCCGCCCATTGACG
TCAATAATGACGTATGTTCCCATAGTAACGCCAATAGGGACTTTCCATTGACGTCAATGGGTGGAGTATT
TACGGTAAACTGCCCACTTGGCAGTACATCAAGTGTATCATATGCCAAGTACGCCCCCTATTGACGTCAA
TGACGGTAAATGGCCCGCCTGGCATTATGCCCAGTACATGACCTTATGGGACTTTCCTACTTGGCAGTAC
ATCTACGTATTAGTCATCGCTATTACCATGGTCGAGGTGAGCCCCACGTTCTGCTTCACTCTCCCCATCT
CCCCCCCCTCCCCACCCCCAATTTTGTATTTATTTATTTTTTAATTATTTTGTGCAGCGATGGGGGSGGG
GGGGGGGGGGGSGCGCGCCAGGCGGGGCGGGGCGGGGCGAGGGGCGGGGCGGGGCGAGGCGGAGAGGTGC
GGCGGCAGCCAATCAGAGCGGCGCGCTCCGAAAGTTTCCTTTTATGGCGAGGCGGCGGCGGCGGCGGCCC
TATAAAAAGCGAAGCGCGCGGCGGGCGGGAGTCGCTGCGCGCTGCCTTCGCCCCGTGCCCCGCTCCGCCG
CCGCCTCGCGCCGCCCGCCCCGGCTCTGACTGACCGCGTTACTCCCACAGGTGAGCGGGCGGGACGGCCC
TTCTCCTCCGGGCTGTAATTAGCGCTTGGTTTAATGACGGCTTGTTTCTTTTCTGTGGCTGCGTGAAAGC
CTTGAGGGGCTCCGGGAGGGCCCTTTGTGCGGGGGGAGCGGCTCGGGGGGTGCGTGCGTGTGTGTGTGCG
TGGGGAGCGCCGCGTGCGGCTCCGCGCTGCCCGGCGGCTGTGAGCGCTGCGGGCGCGGCGCGGGGCTTTG
TGCGCTCCGCAGTGTGCGCGAGGGGAGCGCGGCCGGGGGCGGTGCCCCGCGGTGCGGGGGGGGCTGCGAG
GGGAACAAAGGCTGCGTGCGGGGTGTGTGCGTGGGGGGGTGAGCAGGGGGTGTGGGCGCGTCGGTCGGGC
TGCAACCCCCCCTGCACCCCCCTCCCCGAGTTGCTGAGCACGGCCCGGCTTCGGGTGCGGGGCTCCGTAC
GGGGCGTGGCGCGGGGCTCGCCGTGCCGGGCGGGGGGTGGCGGCAGGTGGGGGTGCCGGGCGGGGCGGGG
CCGCCTCGGGCCGGGGAGGGCTCGGGGGAGGGGCGCGGCGGCCCCCGGAGCGCCGGCGGCTGTCGAGGCG
CGGCGAGCCGCAGCCATTGCCTTTTATGGTAATCGTGCGAGAGGGCGCAGGGACTTCCTTTGTCCCAAAT
CTGTGCGGAGCCGAAATCTGGGAGGCGCCGCCGCACCCCCTCTAGCGGGCGCGGGGCGAAGCGGTGCGGC
GCCGGCAGGAAGGAAATGGGCGGGGAGGGCCTTCGTGCGTCGCCGCGCCGCCGTCCCCTTCTCCCTCTCC
AGCCTCGGGGCTGTCCGCGGGGGGACGGCTGCCTTCGGGGGGGACGGGGCAGGGCGGGGTTCGGCTTCTG
GCGTGTGACCGGCGGCTCTAGAGCSTSTGMYMRSCRKSTYYAKRSCYYYKBYWAMCMWKNTTCATGCCTT
CTTCTTTTTCCTACAGCTCCTGGGCAACGTGCTGGTTATTGTGCTGTCTCATCATTTTGGCAAAGAATTC
CTCGAGGGTACCGGGCCCCCCCTCGAGGTCGAAGCTTGATCATGGTCCGCTTCGGGGACGAGCTGGGCGG
CCGCTATGGGGGCGCGGGCGGCGCGGAGCGGGCCCGGGGCGGCGGGGCCGGCGGGGCTGGCGGCCCGGGC
CCCGGGGGGCTGCCGCCGGGCCAGCGGGTCCTCTACAAACAGTCGATCGCGCAGCGCGCGCGGACCATGG
CGCTGTACAACCCCATCCCGGTCAAGCAGAACTGCTTCACCGTCAACCGCTCGCTCTTCGTCTTCAGCGA
GGACAACGTCGTCCGCAAATACGCCAAGCGCATCACCGAGTGGCCTCCGTTCGAGTACATGATCCTGGCC
ACCATCATCGCCAACTGCATCGTGCTGGCCCTGGAGCAGCACCTCCCTGACGGGGACAAGACGCCTATGT
CCGAGCGCCTGGATGACACCGAGCCCTACTTCATTGGGATCTTCTGCTTCGAGGCGGGGATCAAGATCCT
GGCCCTGGGCTTTGTTCTGCACAAGGGCTCCTATCTGCGGAACGGCTGGAACGTCATGGACTTCGTGGTA
GTCCTCACGGGGATTCTTGCCACAGCCGGAACCGACTTCGACCTGCGAACGCTGAGGGCTGTGCGTGTGC
TAAGGCCCCTGAAGCTGGTGTCTGGGATTCCGAGCTTGCAAGTGGTGCTCAAGTCCATCATGAAGGCCAT
GGTCCCGCTGCTGCAGATCGGGCTGCTGCTCTTCTTCGCCATCCTCATGTTTGCCATCATCGGCCTCGAG
TTCTACATGGGCAAGTTCCACAAGGCCTGCTTCCCCAACAGCACAGACCCAGATCCCGTGGGTGACTTCC
CCTGTGGCAAGGAGGCCCCGGCCCGGCTCTGTGAGGGAGACACGGAGTGCCGGGAGTACTGGGCCGGACC
CAACTTTGGTATCACCAACTTTGACAACATCCTGTTTGCCATCTTGACCGTGTTCCAGTGCATCACCATG
GAGGGCTGGACTGACATCCTCTACAATACAAACGATGCAGCCGGCAACACGTGGAACTGGCTCTACTTCA
TCCCTCTCATCATCATCGGCTCCTTCTTCATGCTCAACCTGGTGCTGGGTGTGCTCTCAGGAGAGTTTGC
TAAGGAGCGCGAGAGAGTGGAGAACCGCCGCGCCTTCCTGAAGCTCCGGCGGCAGCAGCAGATTGAGCGG
GAGCTCAACGGGTACCTGGAGTGGATCTTCAAGGCTGAGGAAGTCATGCTGGCTGAGGAGGACAGGAACG
CAGAGGAGAAGTCCCCTCTGGATGCAGTGTTGAAGAGAGCAGCTGCCAAGAAGAGCAGAAGCGACCTGAT
CCAGGCCGAGGAGGGGGAGGGCCGGCTCACAGGCCTCTGTGCTCCCGGTTCCCCGTTCGCCCGTGCCAGC
CTGAAAAGCGGGAAGACGGAGAGCTCGTCGTACTTCCGGAGGAAGGAGAAGATGTTCCGCTTCTTCATCC
GGCGCATGGTGAAGGCACAGAGCTTCTACTGGACGGTGCTGTGTGTGGTGGCACTGAACACACTGTGCGT
GGCCATGGTGCACTACAACCAGCCGCAGCGGCTCACCACGGCATTGTACTTTGCAGAGTTTGTTTTCCTG
GGTCTCTTCCTCACAGAGATGTCCCTGAAGATGTATGGCCTGGGGCCCAGGAGCTACTTCCGGTCCTCCT
TCAACTGTTTTGACTTTGGGGTCATCGTGGGCAGTATCTTTGAAGTGGTCTGGGCTGCTTACCCCTACGA
CGTCCCCGACTACGCCGGCTACCCGTACGACGTCCCGGACTACGCCGGCGTCGACGTCAAGCCAGGGACC
TCCTTCGGGATCAGTGTTCTGCGGGCTCTGCGCTTACTGAGAATCTTCAAGGTCACCAAATACTGGAACT
CCCTACGGAACCTGGTGGTGTCTCTGCTCAACTCCATGAAGTCCATCATCAGCCTCCTCTTCCTGCTCTT
CCTGTTCATTGTTGTCTTTGCTCTGCTGGGGATGCAGCTGTTTGGAGGCCAGTTCAACTTTAAAGACGAG
ACCCCAACGACCAACTTTGACACCTTCCCTGCTGCTATCCTCACCGTCTTCCAGATCCTGACCGGAGAGG
ACTGGAATGCGGTCATGTACCACGGGATCGAGTCGCAAGGTGGCGTCAGCAGAGGAATGTTCTCCTCCTT
CTACTTCATTGTCCTCACTCTGTTTGGGAACTACACCCTGCTGAATGTCTTCCTGGCCATTGCTGTGGAC
AACCTTGCCAATGCTCAGGAGCTGACCAAGGATGAAGAGGAGATGGAAGAAGCAGCCAATCAGAAACTCG
CCTTGCAGAAGGCCAAGGAAGTGGCTGAAGTCAGCCCCATGTCTGCTGCGAACATCTCCATTGCCGCCAG
GCAGCAGAACTCGGCCAAAGCGCGCTCGGTGTGGGAGCAGCGAGCCAGCCAGCTGCGGCTGCAGAACCTG
AGGGCCAGCTGCGAGGCGCTGTACAGCGAGATGGACCCCGAGGAGAGGCTGCGCTACGCCACCGCGCGCC
ACCTGCGGCCCGACGTGAAGACGCACCTGGACCGGCCGCTGGTGGTTGAGCCCGGCCGCGACGCTCCGCG
GGGCCCCCCGGGGGGGAAGTCCCGGCCGGATGGCTCGGAGGCCCCCGAGGGTGCGGATCCCCCGCGCAGG
CATCACCGGCACCGAGACAAGGACAAGGCTCCCGCCACGGTCCCCTCGGCGGGGGAACAGGACAGAGCCG
AAGCTCTGAGGGCAGAGGGCGGGGAGCTGGGGCCCCGCGAGGAGCGGGGGCGGCCACGCCGCAGCCGCAG
CAAGGAGGCCCCGGGCGCCCCGGAGGTGCGCAGCGATCGCGGCCGTGGCCCGTGTCCTGAAGGTGGTCGG
CGCCACCACCGGCGCGGGTCACCGGAGGAGGCAGCTGAGAGGGAGCCCCGCCGCCACCGCGCGCACCGGC
ACGGGCCCGACCCGGGCAAGGAGGGCCCAGCGTCCGGGACCAGGGGCGAGCGGCGCGCACGACACCGCAC
GGGCCCCCGGGCGTGCCCCCGGGAGGCTGAGAGCAGCGAGGAGCCTGCGCGGCGGCACCGGGCTCGGCAC
AAGGCGCCGCCCACCCAGGAGACCGCGGAGAAGGACAAGGAGGCTGCCGAGAAGGGGGGCGAGGCCACGG
AGGCCGAGAAGGACAAGGAGGCTCGGAACCACCAGCCCAAGGAGCTGCCCTGTGACCTGGAGGCCATCGG
CATGCTGGGAGTGGGCGCTGTGCATACGCTGCCCAGCACCTGTCTGCAGAAGGTGGAGGAGCAGCCAGAG
GATGCGGACAACCAGCGGAACGTCACCCGCATGGGTAGTCAGCCCCCGGACACCAGCACCACTGTGCACA
TTCCTGTGACGCTGACCGGCCCCCCCGGGGAGACCACGGTAGTGCCCAGTGGAAACGTGGACCTGGAAAG
TCAAGCAGAGGGGAAGAAGGAGGTGGAAACCAGCGATGTGATGAGGAGCGGCCCTCGGCCCATTGTCCCG
TACAGTTCCATGTTCTGTTTAAGCCCAACCAACCTGCTGCGCCGCTGCTGCCACTACATTGTGACCATGC
GATACTTCGAGATGGTCATCCTCGTGGTCATCGCCCTGAGCAGCATCGCCCTGGCTGCCGAGGACCCCGT
GAGAACAGACTCTCCCAGGAATAATGCTCTGAAGTACATGGACTACATCTTCACAGGCGTCTTCACCTTC
GAGATGGTGATAAAGATGATCGATTTGGGACTGCTGCTACACCCTGGAGCCTATTTCCGGGATCTGTGGA
ACATTCTGGACTTCATTGTGGTCAGTGGGGCCCTGGTGGCATTTGCTTTCTCAGGATCCAAAGGGAAAGA
CATCAGCACCATCAAATCCCTGAGAGTCCTGCGTGTGCTGCGGCCACTCAAGACCATCAAGCGGCTGCCC
AAGCTCAAGGCCGTGTTTGACTGTGTGGTGAACTCACTGAAAAACGTCCTCAACATCCTGATCGTCTACA
TGCTCTTCATGTTCATCTTTGCCGTCATTGCCGTGCAGCTCTTCAAAGGGAAGTTCTTCTACTGCACGGA
CGAATCCAAGGAGCTGGAGCGTGACTGCAGGGGTCAGTATTTGGATTATGAGAAGGAGGAAGTGGAAGCT
CAACCGAGGCAGTGGAAGAAATATGACTTCCACTATGACAACGTGCTCTGGGCTCTGCTAACGCTCTTCA
CGGTGTCCACAGGGGAAGGGTGGCCCATGGTGCTGAAACACTCTGTGGATGCCACCTACGAGGAGCAGGG
CCCGAGCCCCGGGTACCGCATGGAGCTCTCCATCTTCTACGTGGTCTACTTTGTGGTCTTTCCCTTCTTC
TTTGTCAACATCTTCGTGGCCTTGATCATCATCACCTTCCAGGAGCAGGGGGACAAGGTGATGTCCGAGT
GCAGCCTGGAGAAGAACGAGAGGGCTTGCATCGACTTTGCCATCAGCGCCAGACCCCTGACGCGGTACAT
GCCCCAGAACAAGCAGTCGTTCCAGTATAAGACGTGGACGTTCGTGGTGTCCCCACCTTTTGAGTACTTC
ATCATGGCTATGATCGCCCTCAACACTGTGGTGCTGATGATGAAGTTCTACGATGCGCCGTACGAGTATG
AGCTAATGCTGAAATGCCTGAACATCGTGTTCACGTCCATGTTCTCCATGGAGTGTGTGCTGAAGATCAT
CGCCTTCGGGGTGCTGAACTATTTCAGAGATGCCTGGAATGTCTTTGACTTTGTCACGGTGTTGGGAAGT
ATTACTGATATTTTGGTAACAGAGATTGCGAACAACTTCATCAACCTCAGCTTCCTGCGCCTGTTCCGGG
CCGCGCGGCTCATCAAGCTGCTGCGCCAGGGCTACACCATCCGCATCCTGCTTTGGACCTTCGTGCAGTC
CTTCAAGGCGCTGCCCTACGTGTGTCTCCTCATCGCCATGCTCTTCTTCATCTACGCCATCATTGGCATG
CAGGTTTTTGGGAACATCGCCCTGGACGATGACACCAGCATCAACAGGCACAATAACTTCCGGACGTTTC
TGCAGGCCTTGATGTTGCTGTTCAGGAGCGCCACGGGGGCGGCCTGGCACGAGATAATGCTGTCGTGCCT
CAGCAGCCGGGCCTGCGACGAGCACTCCAATGCCAGCGAGTGCGGCAGCGACTTTGCCTACTTTTACTTC
GTCTCCTTCATCTTCCTCTGCTCCTTTCTGATGTTGAACCTCTTTGTGGCTGTGATCATGGACAATTTTG
AGTACCTTACACGGGACTCTTCCATCTTAGGGCCTCACCACCTGGATGAGTTCATCCGGGTCTGGGCTGA
ATACGACCCGGCCGCGTGTGGGCGCATCAGTTACAGTGACATGTTTGAGATGCTGAAGCACATGTCCCCA
CCCCTGGGGCTGGGGAAGAAGTGCCCTGCTCGAGTCGCGTACAAGCGCCTGGTCCGCATGAACATGCCCA
TCTCCAGTGAGGACATGACGGTGCACTTCACATCCACGCTGATGGCTCTCATTCGGACAGCGCTGGACAT
CAAGCTGGCACCAGCTGGGACCAAGCAGCACCAGTGCGACGCAGAGCTGAGGAAGGAGATTTCCTGTGTG
TGGGCCAATCTGCCCCAGAAGACCCTGGACTTACTGGTACCACCCCATAAGCCTGACGAGATGACGGTGG
GCAAAGTCTATGCAGCTCTGATGATCTTCGACTTCTACAAACAGAACAAAACCAGCAGAGACCAGACTCA
GCAAGCCCCCGGAGGCCTGTCCCAGCTGGGCCCCGTGTCCCTGTTCCACCCGCTGAAGGCCACGCTGGAG
CAGACTCAGCCGGCGCTGCGTGGAGCCCGGGCTTTCCTGCGGCAGAAGAGTTCTGCCTCCCTGAGCAACG
GCGGGGCCGTACAAACCCAGGAGAGCGGCATCAAGGAATCGGTTTCTTGGGGCACTCAGAGGACCCAGGA
TGTGCTTTGCGAGGCCAGGGCACCCCTGGAGCGGGGCCACTCAGCTGAGATCCCAGTCGGGCAGCCTGGG
ACACTGGCTGTAGATGTCCAGATGCAGAACATGACTCTGAGTGGCCCTGACGCCGAGCCGCAGCCAGGGC
TGGAGAGCCAGGGCCGAGCCGCCTCCATGCCCCGCCTGGCCGCAGAAACACAGCCCGCGCCTGACGCCAG
CCCCATGAAGCGCTCCATCTCCACGCTGGCCCCGCGCCCCCACACGGCCCGGCTCGGCAGCACCGCGCTG
GACCGCCCAGCCCCCAGCCAGGCCCCGCACCATCACCACCACCGCTGCCACCGCCGCAGGGACAGGAAGC
AGCGGTCCCTGGAGAAGGGTCCCAGCCTGTCTGCTGACACAGATGGGGCCCCCGACAGCACGGTGGGGCC
AGGACTGCCCACGGGGGAGGGCCCCCCCGGCTGCAGGCGGGAGCGGGAGCGCAGGCAGGAGCGGGGCCGG
TCCCAGGAGCGGAGGCAGCCCTCGTCCTCCTCCTCGGAGAAGCATCGCTTCTACTCCTGTGACCGCTTCG
GGGGCCGCGAACCCCCACAGCCCAAGCCCTCCCTCAGTAGTCACCCCACGTCGCCGACGGCCGGGCAGGA
GCCGGGACCCCACCCGCAGGGGAGTGGTTCGGTTCACGGGAGCCCCCTGCTGTCCACATCTGGTGCTAGC
ACCCCGGGCCGGGGGCGGAGGCAGCTCCCCCAGACCCCCTTGACCCCCCGCCCCAGCGTCACCTACAAGA
CGGCCAACTCCTCGCCTGTCCACTTCGCCGGGGCACCGAGCGGCCTCCCCGCCTTCTCCCCCGGCCGGCT
CAGCCGGGGCCTCTCAGAACACAACGCCCTGCTGCAGAGGGACCCGCTCAGCCGGCCCCTGGCGCCCGGC
TCGCGCATCGGCTCCGACCCCTACCTGGGGCAGCGGCTGGACAGCGAGGCGCCCGCCCGTGCCCTGCCCG
AGGACGCGCCCGCCTTTGAGGAGACCGCGGCCAGCAACTCGGGCCGCTCCTCCCGGACCTCGTACGTGTC
CTCACTGACCTCGCAGCCCCCGCCGCTGCGCCGCGTGCCCAACGGCTACCACTGCACTCTGGGGCTGGGC
GGGGGCGGCCGGGCGCGGCGCGGCTGCCACCACCCCGACCGCGACCGCCGGTGCTAGACTAGTTCTAGCA
AGCTTCGACGAATTCGCATGCGGCCGCTAGCTCGAGGTACCGATATCGAGCTCAATTCACTCCTCAGGTG
CAGGCTGCCTATCAGAAGGTGGTGGCTGGTGTGGCCAATGCCCTGGCTCACAAATACCACTGAGATCTTT
TTCCCTCTGCCAAAAATTATGGGGACATCATGAAGCCCCTTGAGCATCTGACTTCTGGCTAATAAAGGAA
ATTTATTTTCATTGCAATAGTGTGTTGGAATTTTTTGTGTCTCTCACTCGGAAGGACATATGGGAGGGCA
AATCATTTAAAACATCAGAATGAGTATTTGGTTTAGAGTTTGGCAACATATGCCCATATGCTGGCTGCCA
TGAACAAAGGTTGGCTATAAAGAGGTCATCAGTATATGAAACAGCCCCCTGCTGTCCATTCCTTATTCCA
TAGAAAAGCCTTGACTTGAGGTTAGATTTTTTTTATATTTTGTTTTGTGTTATTTTTTTCTTTAACATCC
CTAAAATTTTCCTTACATGTTTTACTAGCCAGATTTTTCCTCCTCTCCTGACTACTCCCAGTCATAGCTG
TCCCTCTTCTCTTATGGAGATCCCTCGACCTGCAGCCCAAGCTTGGCGTAATCATGGTCATAGCTGTTTC
CTGTGTGAAATTGTTATCCGCTCACAATTCCACACAACATACGAGCCGGAAGCATAAAGTGTAAAGCCTG
GGGTGCCTAATGAGTGAGCTAACTCACATTAATTGCGTTGCGCTCACTGCCCGCTTTCCAGTCGGGAAAC
CTGTCGTGCCAGCGGATCCGCATCTCAATTAGTCAGCAACCATAGTCCCGCCCCTAACTCCGCCCATCCC
GCCCCTAACTCCGCCCAGTTCCGCCCATTCTCCGCCCCATGGCTGACTAATTTTTTTTATTTATGCAGAG
GCCGAGGCCGCCTCGGCCTCTGAGCTATTCCAGAAGTAGTGAGGAGGCTTTTTTGGAGGCCTAGGCTTTT
GCAAAAAGCTAACTTGTTTATTGCAGCTTATAATGGTTACAAATAAAGCAATAGCATCACAAATTTCACA
AATAAAGCATTTTTTTCACTGCATTCTAGTTGTGGTTTGTCCAAACTCATCAATGTATCTTATCATGTCT
GGATCCGCTGCATTAATGAATCGGCCAACGCGCGGGGAGAGGCGGTTTGCGTATTGGGCGCTCTTCCGCT
TCCTCGCTCACTGACTCGCTGCGCTCGGTCGTTCGGCTGCGGCGAGCGGTATCAGCTCACTCAAAGGCGG
TAATACGGTTATCCACAGAATCAGGGGATAACGCAGGAAAGAACATGTGAGCAAAAGGCCAGCAAAAGGC
CAGGAACCGTAAAAAGGCCGCGTTGCTGGCGTTTTTCCATAGGCTCCGCCCCCCTGACGAGCATCACAAA
AATCGACGCTCAAGTCAGAGGTGGCGAAACCCGACAGGACTATAAAGATACCAGGCGTTTCCCCCTGGAA
GCTCCCTCGTGCGCTCTCCTGTTCCGACCCTGCCGCTTACCGGATACCTGTCCGCCTTTCTCCCTTCGGG
AAGCGTGGCGCTTTCTCATAGCTCACGCTGTAGGTATCTCAGTTCGGTGTAGGTCGTTCGCTCCAAGCTG
GGCTGTGTGCACGAACCCCCCGTTCAGCCCGACCGCTGCGCCTTATCCGGTAACTATCGTCTTGAGTCCA
ACCCGGTAAGACACGACTTATCGCCACTGGCAGCAGCCACTGGTAACAGGATTAGCAGAGCGAGGTATGT
AGGCGGTGCTACAGAGTTCTTGAAGTGGTGGCCTAACTACGGCTACACTAGAAGAACAGTATTTGGTATC
TGCGCTCTGCTGAAGCCAGTTACCTTCGGAAAAAGAGTTGGTAGCTCTTGATCCGGCAAACAAACCACCG
CTGGTAGCGGTGGTTTTTTTGTTTGCAAGCAGCAGATTACGCGCAGAAAAAAAGGATCTCAAGAAGATCC
TTTGATCTTTTCTACGGGGTCTGACGCTCAGTGGAACGAAAACTCACGTTAAGGGATTTTGGTCATGAGA
TTATCAAAAAGGATCTTCACCTAGATCCTTTTAAATTAAAAATGAAGTTTTAAATCAATCTAAAGTATAT
ATGAGTAAACTTGGTCTGACAGTTACCAATGCTTAATCAGTGAGGCACCTATCTCAGCGATCTGTCTATT
TCGTTCATCCATAGTTGCCTGACTCCCCGTCGTGTAGATAACTACGATACGGGAGGGCTTACCATCTGGC
CCCAGTGCTGCAATGATACCGCGAGACCCACGCTCACCGGCTCCAGATTTATCAGCAATAAACCAGCCAG
CCGGAAGGGCCGAGCGCAGAAGTGGTCCTGCAACTTTATCCGCCTCCATCCAGTCTATTAATTGTTGCCG
GGAAGCTAGAGTAAGTAGTTCGCCAGTTAATAGTTTGCGCAACGTTGTTGCCATTGCTACAGGCATCGTG
GTGTCACGCTCGTCGTTTGGTATGGCTTCATTCAGCTCCGGTTCCCAACGATCAAGGCGAGTTACATGAT
CCCCCATGTTGTGCAAAAAAGCGGTTAGCTCCTTCGGTCCTCCGATCGTTGTCAGAAGTAAGTTGGCCGC
AGTGTTATCACTCATGGTTATGGCAGCACTGCATAATTCTCTTACTGTCATGCCATCCGTAAGATGCTTT
TCTGTGACTGGTGAGTACTCAACCAAGTCATTCTGAGAATAGTGTATGCGGCGACCGAGTTGCTCTTGCC
CGGCGTCAATACGGGATAATACCGCGCCACATAGCAGAACTTTAAAAGTGCTCATCATTGGAAAACGTTC
TTCGGGGCGAAAACTCTCAAGGATCTTACCGCTGTTGAGATCCAGTTCGATGTAACCCACTCGTGCACCC
AACTGATCTTCAGCATCTTTTACTTTCACCAGCGTTTCTGGGTGAGCAAAAACAGGAAGGCAAAATGCCG
CAAAAAAGGGAATAAGGGCGACACGGAAATGTTGAATACTCATACTCTTCCTTTTTCAATATTATTGAAG
CATTTATCAGGGTTATTGTCTCATGAGCGGATACATATTTGAATGTATTTAGAAAAATAAACAAATAGGG
GTTCCGCGCACATTTCCCCGAAAAGTGCCACCTGGGTC
